Addgene plasmid #63711: pSLQ1653_sgSOD1
Purpose: Express sgSOD1 in mammalian cells of human.
Depositing lab: Stanley Qi. Depositing organization: Stanford University. Publication: Small Molecules Enhance CRISPR Genome Editing in Pluripotent Stem Cells. Yu C, Liu Y, Ma T, Liu K, Xu S, Zhang Y, Liu H, La Russa M, Xie M, Ding S, Qi LS. Cell Stem Cell. 2015 Feb 5;16(2):142-7. doi: 10.1016/j.stem.2015.01.003. PubMed 25658371.
Backbone
  Vector backbone: pHR
  Backbone size w/o insert (bp): 4000
  Total vector size (bp): 9707
  Vector type: Mammalian Expression
  Selectable markers: Puromycin
Growth in bacteria
  Bacterial resistance: Ampicillin, 100 μg/mL
  Growth temperature: 37°C
  Growth strain: Stbl3
  Copy number: High Copy
Gene/Insert
  Gene/Insert name: sgSOD1, CAG promoter, mCherry, puro
  gRNA/shRNA sequence: gtcgcccttcagcacgcaca
  Cloning method: Restriction Enzyme; 5′ cloning site BstXI (not destroyed); 3′ cloning site XhoI (not destroyed)
  Sequencing primers: 5′ agatccgacgcgccatctcta
Terms and licenses: Academic/Nonprofit Terms; Industry Terms: Not Available to Industry
How to cite: pSLQ1653_sgSOD1 was a gift from Stanley Qi (Addgene plasmid # 63711 ; http://n2t.net/addgene:63711 ; RRID:Addgene_63711)
