[The description below was written by a language model from this plasmid's Addgene catalogue record and pLannotate feature annotations shown in this document.]
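Description:
pSLQ1653_sgSOD1 is a 9.7 kb guide RNA expression plasmid built on the pHR backbone. It is catalogued as a mammalian expression vector, but its annotated features are those of an HIV-1-derived lentiviral transfer vector. A CMV enhancer/promoter drives a truncated 5' LTR, followed by the Ψ packaging signal with a gag fragment, the Rev response element for Rev-dependent nuclear export of the genomic RNA, and the cPPT/CTS. A WPRE, a nef fragment and a second truncated LTR close the viral unit. In bacteria the plasmid is maintained through a high-copy ColE1/pUC-type origin and ampicillin resistance. The record lists a recombination-deficient strain for growth, a common choice for repeat-containing lentiviral plasmids.

The payload is a single guide RNA targeting human SOD1, carried between retained BstXI and XhoI sites. The annotation detects only the Streptococcus pyogenes tracrRNA-derived scaffold portion. Neither the catalogue fields nor the feature table identifies the promoter that drives the guide. Downstream, a CAG promoter (CMV enhancer, chicken β-actin promoter and chimeric intron) expresses mCherry followed by puromycin N-acetyltransferase, terminated by a bGH polyadenylation signal. This gives both a red fluorescent marker and drug selection for cells carrying the guide, although the linkage between the two coding sequences is not annotated. Two same-orientation loxP sites flank the guide and reporter/selection cassette, which would in principle permit Cre-mediated excision.

No Cas9 is encoded, so the nuclease must be provided separately. The associated publication concerns small molecules that enhance CRISPR genome editing in pluripotent stem cells.
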