Features (pLannotate 1.2.2; 26 found; start..end, strand, type, name):
     40..92      -  misc_feature   bom (fragment): basis of mobility region from pBR322
    247..626     +  enhancer       CMV enhancer: human cytomegalovirus immediate early enhancer
    627..826     +  promoter       CMV promoter: human cytomegalovirus (CMV) immediate early promoter
    844..1024    +  LTR            5' LTR (truncated): truncated 5' long terminal repeat (LTR) from HIV-1
   1071..1196    +  misc_feature   HIV-1 Ψ: packaging signal of human immunodeficiency virus type 1
   1180..1518    +  CDS            HIV-1 gag (fragment): gag protein from human immunodeficiency virus 1; gag
   1695..1928    +  misc_feature   RRE: The Rev response element (RRE) of HIV-1 allows for Rev-dependent mRNA export from the nucleus to the cytoplasm.
   2305..2405    +  CDS            Rev (fragment): human immunodeficiency virus 1 (HIV-1) Rev protein; rev; enhances nuclear export of unspliced and incompletely spliced viral mRNAs
   2455..2572    +  misc_feature   cPPT/CTS: central polypurine tract and central termination sequence of HIV-1
   2825..2858    +  protein_bind   loxP: Cre-mediated recombination occurs in the 8-bp core sequence (GCATACAT). Cre recombinase
   2983..3050    +  misc_RNA       tracrRNA (fragment): trans-activating CRISPR RNA for the Streptococcus pyogenes CRISPR/Cas9 system
   3202..3505    +  enhancer       CMV enhancer: human cytomegalovirus immediate early enhancer
   3507..3784    +  promoter       chicken β-actin promoter: No description available
   3786..4803    +  intron         chimeric intron: chimera between introns from chicken β-actin and rabbit β-globin
   4880..5587    +  CDS            mCherry: mCherry is a basic (constitutively fluorescent) red fluorescent protein published in 2004, derived from Discosoma sp.. It is reported to be a very rapidly-maturing monomer with low acid sensitivity.
   5651..6245    +  CDS            PuroR (fragment): puromycin N-acetyltransferase; pac from Streptomyces; confers resistance to puromycin
   6254..6478    +  polyA_signal   bGH poly(A) signal: bovine growth hormone polyadenylation signal
   6507..6540    +  protein_bind   loxP: Cre-mediated recombination occurs in the 8-bp core sequence (GCATACAT). Cre recombinase
   6573..6596    +  misc_feature   MCS (fragment): pBluescript multiple cloning site
   6596..7184    +  misc_feature   WPRE: woodchuck hepatitis virus posttranscriptional regulatory element
   7185..7204    +  misc_feature   MCS (fragment): pBluescript multiple cloning site
   7206..7706    +  CDS            nef (fragment): NEF_HV1LA - Experimental evidence at protein level: Swiss-Prot protein existence level 1. Extracellular Nef protein targets CD4(+) T-lymphocytes for apoptosis by interacting with CXCR4 surface receptors. From Human immunodeficiency virus type 1 group M subtype B (isolate Lai) (HIV-1).
   7713..7893    +  LTR            5' LTR (truncated): truncated 5' long terminal repeat (LTR) from HIV-1
   7955..8543    -  rep_origin     ori: high-copy-number ColE1/pMB1/pBR322/pUC origin of replication
   8714..9574    -  CDS            AmpR: β-lactamase; bla; confers resistance to ampicillin, carbenicillin, and related antibiotics
   9575..9679    -  promoter       AmpR promoter: bla
>Addgene plasmid #63711 | pSLQ1653_sgSOD1 | depositor full sequence | sequence record 107399 | pSLQ1653_sgSOD1 sequence 9707 bps
GCTTAAGCGGTCGACGGATCGGGAGATCTCCCGATCCCCTATGGTGCACTCTCAGTACAATCTGCTCTGA
TGCCGCATAGTTAAGCCAGTATCTGCTCCCTGCTTGTGTGTTGGAGGTCGCTGAGTAGTGCGCGAGCAAA
ATTTAAGCTACAACAAGGCAAGGCTTGACCGACAATTGCATGAAGAATCTGCTTAGGGTTAGGCGTTTTG
CGCTGCTTCGCGATGTACGGGCCAGATATACGCGTTGACATTGATTATTGACTAGTTATTAATAGTAATC
AATTACGGGGTCATTAGTTCATAGCCCATATATGGAGTTCCGCGTTACATAACTTACGGTAAATGGCCCG
CCTGGCTGACCGCCCAACGACCCCCGCCCATTGACGTCAATAATGACGTATGTTCCCATAGTAACGCCAA
TAGGGACTTTCCATTGACGTCAATGGGTGGAGTATTTACGGTAAACTGCCCACTTGGCAGTACATCAAGT
GTATCATATGCCAAGTACGCCCCCTATTGACGTCAATGACGGTAAATGGCCCGCCTGGCATTATGCCCAG
TACATGACCTTATGGGACTTTCCTACTTGGCAGTACATCTACGTATTAGTCATCGCTATTACCATGGTGA
TGCGGTTTTGGCAGTACATCAATGGGCGTGGATAGCGGTTTGACTCACGGGGATTTCCAAGTCTCCACCC
CATTGACGTCAATGGGAGTTTGTTTTGGCACCAAAATCAACGGGACTTTCCAAAATGTCGTAACAACTCC
GCCCCATTGACGCAAATGGGCGGTAGGCGTGTACGGTGGGAGGTCTATATAAGCAGCGCGTTTTGCCTGT
ACTGGGTCTCTCTGGTTAGACCAGATCTGAGCCTGGGAGCTCTCTGGCTAACTAGGGAACCCACTGCTTA
AGCCTCAATAAAGCTTGCCTTGAGTGCTTCAAGTAGTGTGTGCCCGTCTGTTGTGTGACTCTGGTAACTA
GAGATCCCTCAGACCCTTTTAGTCAGTGTGGAAAATCTCTAGCAGTGGCGCCCGAACAGGGACTTGAAAG
CGAAAGGGAAACCAGAGGAGCTCTCTCGACGCAGGACTCGGCTTGCTGAAGCGCGCACGGCAAGAGGCGA
GGGGCGGCGACTGGTGAGTACGCCAAAAATTTTGACTAGCGGAGGCTAGAAGGAGAGAGATGGGTGCGAG
AGCGTCAGTATTAAGCGGGGGAGAATTAGATCGCGATGGGAAAAAATTCGGTTAAGGCCAGGGGGAAAGA
AAAAATATAAATTAAAACATATAGTATGGGCAAGCAGGGAGCTAGAACGATTCGCAGTTAATCCTGGCCT
GTTAGAAACATCAGAAGGCTGTAGACAAATACTGGGACAGCTACAACCATCCCTTCAGACAGGATCAGAA
GAACTTAGATCATTATATAATACAGTAGCAACCCTCTATTGTGTGCATCAAAGGATAGAGATAAAAGACA
CCAAGGAAGCTTTAGACAAGATAGAGGAAGAGCAAAACAAAAGTAAGACCACCGCACAGCAAGCGGCCGG
CCGCGCTGATCTTCAGACCTGGAGGAGGAGATATGAGGGACAATTGGAGAAGTGAATTATATAAATATAA
AGTAGTAAAAATTGAACCATTAGGAGTAGCACCCACCAAGGCAAAGAGAAGAGTGGTGCAGAGAGAAAAA
AGAGCAGTGGGAATAGGAGCTTTGTTCCTTGGGTTCTTGGGAGCAGCAGGAAGCACTATGGGCGCAGCGT
CAATGACGCTGACGGTACAGGCCAGACAATTATTGTCTGGTATAGTGCAGCAGCAGAACAATTTGCTGAG
GGCTATTGAGGCGCAACAGCATCTGTTGCAACTCACAGTCTGGGGCATCAAGCAGCTCCAGGCAAGAATC
CTGGCTGTGGAAAGATACCTAAAGGATCAACAGCTCCTGGGGATTTGGGGTTGCTCTGGAAAACTCATTT
GCACCACTGCTGTGCCTTGGAATGCTAGTTGGAGTAATAAATCTCTGGAACAGATTTGGAATCACACGAC
CTGGATGGAGTGGGACAGAGAAATTAACAATTACACAAGCTTAATACACTCCTTAATTGAAGAATCGCAA
AACCAGCAAGAAAAGAATGAACAAGAATTATTGGAATTAGATAAATGGGCAAGTTTGTGGAATTGGTTTA
ACATAACAAATTGGCTGTGGTATATAAAATTATTCATAATGATAGTAGGAGGCTTGGTAGGTTTAAGAAT
AGTTTTTGCTGTACTTTCTATAGTGAATAGAGTTAGGCAGGGATATTCACCATTATCGTTTCAGACCCAC
CTCCCAACCCCGAGGGGACCCGACAGGCCCGAAGGAATAGAAGAAGAAGGTGGAGAGAGAGACAGAGACA
GATCCATTCGATTAGTGAACGGATCGGCACTGCGTGCGCCAATTCTGCAGACAAATGGCAGTATTCATCC
ACAATTTTAAAAGAAAAGGGGGGATTGGGGGGTACAGTGCAGGGGAAAGAATAGTAGACATAATAGCAAC
AGACATACAAACTAAAGAATTACAAAAACAAATTACAAAAATTCAAAATTTTCGGGTTTATTACAGGGAC
AGCAGAGATCCAGTTTGGTTAGTACCGGGCCCGCTCTAGAGATCCGACGCGCCATCTCTAGGCCCGCGCC
GGCCCCCTCGCACGGACTTGTGGGAGAAGCTCGGCTACTCCCCTGCCCCGGTTAATTTGCATATAATATT
TCCTAGTAACTATAGAGGCTTAATGTGCGATAAAAGACAGATAATCTGTTCTTTTTAATACTAGCTACAT
TTTACATGATAGGCTTGGATTTCTATAACTTCGTATAGCATACATTATACGAAGTTATAAACAGCACAAA
AGGAAACTCACCCTAACTGTAAAGTAATTGTGTGTTTTGAGACTATAAGTATCCCTTGGAGAACCACCTT
GTTGGTCGCCCTTCAGCACGCACAGTTTAAGAGCTATGCTGGAAACAGCATAGCAAGTTTAAATAAGGCT
AGTCCGTTATCAACTTGAAAAAGTGGCACCGAGTCGGTGCTTTTTTTCTCGAGTACTAGGATCCATTAGG
CGGCCGCGTGGATAACCGTATTACCGCCATGCATCCCGGGTGACTGACTGAGCGGCCGCACTAGTTATTA
ATAGTAATCAATTACGGGGTCATTAGTTCATAGCCCATATATGGAGTTCCGCGTTACATAACTTACGGTA
AATGGCCCGCCTGGCTGACCGCCCAACGACCCCCGCCCATTGACGTCAATAATGACGTATGTTCCCATAG
TAACGCCAATAGGGACTTTCCATTGACGTCAATGGGTGGAGTATTTACGGTAAACTGCCCACTTGGCAGT
ACATCAAGTGTATCATATGCCAAGTACGCCCCCTATTGACGTCAATGACGGTAAATGGCCCGCCTGGCAT
TATGCCCAGTACATGACCTTATGGGACTTTCCTACTTGGCAGTACATCTACGTATTAGTCATCGCTATTA
CCATGGTCGAGGTGAGCCCCACGTTCTGCTTCACTCTCCCCATCTCCCCCCCCTCCCCACCCCCAATTTT
GTATTTATTTATTTTTTAATTATTTTGTGCAGCGATGGGGGCGGGGGGGGGGGGGGGGCGCGCGCCAGGC
GGGGCGGGGCGGGGCGAGGGGCGGGGCGGGGCGAGGCGGAGAGGTGCGGCGGCAGCCAATCAGAGCGGCG
CGCTCCGAAAGTTTCCTTTTATGGCGAGGCGGCGGCGGCGGCGGCCCTATAAAAAGCGAAGCGCGCGGCG
GGCGGGGAGTCGCTGCGACGCTGCCTTCGCCCCGTGCCCCGCTCCGCCGCCGCCTCGCGCCGCCCGCCCC
GGCTCTGACTGACCGCGTTACTCCCACAGGTGAGCGGGCGGGACGGCCCTTCTCCTCCGGGCTGTAATTA
GCGCTTGGTTTAATGACGGCTTGTTTCTTTTCTGTGGCTGCGTGAAAGCCTTGAGGGGCTCCGGGAGGGC
CCTTTGTGCGGGGGGAGCGGCTCGGGGGGTGCGTGCGTGTGTGTGTGCGTGGGGAGCGCCGCGTGCGGCT
CCGCGCTGCCCGGCGGCTGTGAGCGCTGCGGGCGCGGCGCGGGGCTTTGTGCGCTCCGCAGTGTGCGCGA
GGGGAGCGCGGCCGGGGGCGGTGCCCCGCGGTGCGGGGGGGGCTGCGAGGGGAACAAAGGCTGCGTGCGG
GGTGTGTGCGTGGGGGGGTGAGCAGGGGGTGTGGGCGCGTCGGTCGGGCTGCAACCCCCCCTGCACCCCC
CTCCCCGAGTTGCTGAGCACGGCCCGGCTTCGGGTGCGGGGCTCCGTACGGGGCGTGGCGCGGGGCTCGC
CGTGCCGGGCGGGGGGTGGCGGCAGGTGGGGGTGCCGGGCGGGGCGGGGCCGCCTCGGGCCGGGGAGGGC
TCGGGGGAGGGGCGCGGCGGCCCCCGGAGCGCCGGCGGCTGTCGAGGCGCGGCGAGCCGCAGCCATTGCC
TTTTATGGTAATCGTGCGAGAGGGCGCAGGGACTTCCTTTGTCCCAAATCTGTGCGGAGCCGAAATCTGG
GAGGCGCCGCCGCACCCCCTCTAGCGGGCGCGGGGCGAAGCGGTGCGGCGCCGGCAGGAAGGAAATGGGC
GGGGAGGGCCTTCGTGCGTCGCCGCGCCGCCGTCCCCTTCTCCCTCTCCAGCCTCGGGGCTGTCCGCGGG
GGGACGGCTGCCTTCGGGGGGGACGGGGCAGGGCGGGGTTCGGCTTCTGGCGTGTGACCGGCGGCTCTAG
AGCCTCTGCTAACCATGTTCATGCCTTCTTCTTTTTCCTACAGCTCCTGGGCAACGTGCTGGTTATTGTG
CTGTCTCATCATTTTGGCAAAGAATTCGCTAGCGCTACCGGTCGCCACCATGGTGAGCAAGGGCGAGGAG
GATAACATGGCCATCATCAAGGAGTTCATGCGCTTCAAGGTGCACATGGAGGGCTCCGTGAACGGCCACG
AGTTCGAGATCGAGGGCGAGGGCGAGGGCCGCCCCTACGAGGGCACCCAGACCGCCAAGCTGAAGGTGAC
CAAGGGTGGCCCCCTGCCCTTCGCCTGGGACATCCTGTCCCCTCAGTTCATGTACGGCTCCAAGGCCTAC
GTGAAGCACCCCGCCGACATCCCCGACTACTTGAAGCTGTCCTTCCCCGAGGGCTTCAAGTGGGAGCGCG
TGATGAACTTCGAGGACGGCGGCGTGGTGACCGTGACCCAGGACTCCTCCCTGCAGGACGGCGAGTTCAT
CTACAAGGTGAAGCTGCGCGGCACCAACTTCCCCTCCGACGGCCCCGTAATGCAGAAGAAGACCATGGGC
TGGGAGGCCTCCTCCGAGCGGATGTACCCCGAGGACGGCGCCCTGAAGGGCGAGATCAAGCAGAGGCTGA
AGCTGAAGGACGGCGGCCACTACGACGCTGAGGTCAAGACCACCTACAAGGCCAAGAAGCCCGTGCAGCT
GCCCGGCGCCTACAACGTCAACATCAAGTTGGACATCACCTCCCACAACGAGGACTACACCATCGTGGAA
CAGTACGAACGCGCCGAGGGCCGCCACTCCACCGGCGGCATGGACGAGCTGTACAAGCACCGGGAGGGCA
GAGGAAGTCTTCTAACATGCGGTGACGTGGAGGAGAATCCCGGCCCTCGAACCGAGTACAAGCCCACGGT
GCGCCTCGCCACCCGCGACGACGTCCCCAGGGCCGTACGCACCCTCGCCGCCGCGTTCGCCGACTACCCC
GCCACGCGCCACACCGTCGATCCGGACCGCCACATCGAGCGGGTCACCGAGCTGCAAGAACTCTTCCTCA
CGCGCGTCGGGCTCGACATCGGCAAGGTGTGGGTCGCGGACGACGGCGCCGCGGTGGCGGTCTGGACCAC
GCCGGAGAGCGTCGAAGCGGGGGCGGTGTTCGCCGAGATCGGCCCGCGCATGGCCGAGTTGAGCGGTTCC
CGGCTGGCCGCGCAGCAACAGATGGAAGGCCTCCTGGCGCCGCACCGGCCCAAGGAGCCCGCGTGGTTCC
TGGCCACCGTCGGCGTCTCGCCCGACCACCAGGGCAAGGGTCTGGGCAGCGCCGTCGTGCTCCCCGGAGT
GGAGGCGGCCGAGCGCGCCGGGGTGCCCGCCTTCCTGGAGACCTCCGCGCCCCGCAACCTCCCCTTCTAC
GAGCGGCTCGGCTTCACCGTCACCGCCGACGTCGAGGTGCCCGAAGGACCGCGCACCTGGTGCATGACCC
GCAAGCCCGGTGCCTAAGAATTCCTGTGCCTTCTAGTTGCCAGCCATCTGTTGTTTGCCCCTCCCCCGTG
CCTTCCTTGACCCTGGAAGGTGCCACTCCCACTGTCCTTTCCTAATAAAATGAGGAAATTGCATCGCATT
GTCTGAGTAGGTGTCATTCTATTCTGGGGGGTGGGGTGGGGCAGGACAGCAAGGGGGAGGATTGGGAAGA
CAATAGCAGGCATGCTGGGGATGCGGTGGGCTCTATGGCCCGGGTAAGAATTCGTCGAGGGACCTAATAA
CTTCGTATAGCATACATTATACGAAGTTATACATGTTTAAGGGTTCCGGTTCCACTAGGTACAATTCGAT
ATCAAGCTTATCGATAATCAACCTCTGGATTACAAAATTTGTGAAAGATTGACTGGTATTCTTAACTATG
TTGCTCCTTTTACGCTATGTGGATACGCTGCTTTAATGCCTTTGTATCATGCTATTGCTTCCCGTATGGC
TTTCATTTTCTCCTCCTTGTATAAATCCTGGTTGCTGTCTCTTTATGAGGAGTTGTGGCCCGTTGTCAGG
CAACGTGGCGTGGTGTGCACTGTGTTTGCTGACGCAACCCCCACTGGTTGGGGCATTGCCACCACCTGTC
AGCTCCTTTCCGGGACTTTCGCTTTCCCCCTCCCTATTGCCACGGCGGAACTCATCGCCGCCTGCCTTGC
CCGCTGCTGGACAGGGGCTCGGCTGTTGGGCACTGACAATTCCGTGGTGTTGTCGGGGAAATCATCGTCC
TTTCCTTGGCTGCTCGCCTGTGTTGCCACCTGGATTCTGCGCGGGACGTCCTTCTGCTACGTCCCTTCGG
CCCTCAATCCAGCGGACCTTCCTTCCCGCGGCCTGCTGCCGGCTCTGCGGCCTCTTCCGCGTCTTCGCCT
TCGCCCTCAGACGAGTCGGATCTCCCTTTGGGCCGCCTCCCCGCATCGATACCGTCGACCTCGATCGAGA
CCTAGAAAAACATGGAGCAATCACAAGTAGCAATACAGCAGCTACCAATGCTGATTGTGCCTGGCTAGAA
GCACAAGAGGAGGAGGAGGTGGGTTTTCCAGTCACACCTCAGGTACCTTTAAGACCAATGACTTACAAGG
CAGCTGTAGATCTTAGCCACTTTTTAAAAGAAAAGGGGGGACTGGAAGGGCTAATTCACTCCCAACGAAG
ACAAGATATCCTTGATCTGTGGATCTACCACACACAAGGCTACTTCCCTGATTGGCAGAACTACACACCA
GGGCCAGGGATCAGATATCCACTGACCTTTGGATGGTGCTACAAGCTAGTACCAGTTGAGCAAGAGAAGG
TAGAAGAAGCCAATGAAGGAGAGAACACCCGCTTGTTACACCCTGTGAGCCTGCATGGGATGGATGACCC
GGAGAGAGAAGTATTAGAGTGGAGGTTTGACAGCCGCCTAGCATTTCATCACATGGCCCGAGAGCTGCAT
CCGGACTGTACTGGGTCTCTCTGGTTAGACCAGATCTGAGCCTGGGAGCTCTCTGGCTAACTAGGGAACC
CACTGCTTAAGCCTCAATAAAGCTTGCCTTGAGTGCTTCAAGTAGTGTGTGCCCGTCTGTTGTGTGACTC
TGGTAACTAGAGATCCCTCAGACCCTTTTAGTCAGTGTGGAAAATCTCTAGCAGCATGTGAGCAAAAGGC
CAGCAAAAGGCCAGGAACCGTAAAAAGGCCGCGTTGCTGGCGTTTTTCCATAGGCTCCGCCCCCCTGACG
AGCATCACAAAAATCGACGCTCAAGTCAGAGGTGGCGAAACCCGACAGGACTATAAAGATACCAGGCGTT
TCCCCCTGGAAGCTCCCTCGTGCGCTCTCCTGTTCCGACCCTGCCGCTTACCGGATACCTGTCCGCCTTT
CTCCCTTCGGGAAGCGTGGCGCTTTCTCATAGCTCACGCTGTAGGTATCTCAGTTCGGTGTAGGTCGTTC
GCTCCAAGCTGGGCTGTGTGCACGAACCCCCCGTTCAGCCCGACCGCTGCGCCTTATCCGGTAACTATCG
TCTTGAGTCCAACCCGGTAAGACACGACTTATCGCCACTGGCAGCAGCCACTGGTAACAGGATTAGCAGA
GCGAGGTATGTAGGCGGTGCTACAGAGTTCTTGAAGTGGTGGCCTAACTACGGCTACACTAGAAGAACAG
TATTTGGTATCTGCGCTCTGCTGAAGCCAGTTACCTTCGGAAAAAGAGTTGGTAGCTCTTGATCCGGCAA
ACAAACCACCGCTGGTAGCGGTGGTTTTTTTGTTTGCAAGCAGCAGATTACGCGCAGAAAAAAAGGATCT
CAAGAAGATCCTTTGATCTTTTCTACGGGGTCTGACGCTCAGTGGAACGAAAACTCACGTTAAGGGATTT
TGGTCATGAGATTATCAAAAAGGATCTTCACCTAGATCCTTTTAAATTAAAAATGAAGTTTTAAATCAAT
CTAAAGTATATATGAGTAAACTTGGTCTGACAGTTACCAATGCTTAATCAGTGAGGCACCTATCTCAGCG
ATCTGTCTATTTCGTTCATCCATAGTTGCCTGACTCCCCGTCGTGTAGATAACTACGATACGGGAGGGCT
TACCATCTGGCCCCAGTGCTGCAATGATACCGCGAGACCCACGCTCACCGGCTCCAGATTTATCAGCAAT
AAACCAGCCAGCCGGAAGGGCCGAGCGCAGAAGTGGTCCTGCAACTTTATCCGCCTCCATCCAGTCTATT
AATTGTTGCCGGGAAGCTAGAGTAAGTAGTTCGCCAGTTAATAGTTTGCGCAACGTTGTTGCCATTGCTA
CAGGCATCGTGGTGTCACGCTCGTCGTTTGGTATGGCTTCATTCAGCTCCGGTTCCCAACGATCAAGGCG
AGTTACATGATCCCCCATGTTGTGCAAAAAAGCGGTTAGCTCCTTCGGTCCTCCGATCGTTGTCAGAAGT
AAGTTGGCCGCAGTGTTATCACTCATGGTTATGGCAGCACTGCATAATTCTCTTACTGTCATGCCATCCG
TAAGATGCTTTTCTGTGACTGGTGAGTACTCAACCAAGTCATTCTGAGAATAGTGTATGCGGCGACCGAG
TTGCTCTTGCCCGGCGTCAATACGGGATAATACCGCGCCACATAGCAGAACTTTAAAAGTGCTCATCATT
GGAAAACGTTCTTCGGGGCGAAAACTCTCAAGGATCTTACCGCTGTTGAGATCCAGTTCGATGTAACCCA
CTCGTGCACCCAACTGATCTTCAGCATCTTTTACTTTCACCAGCGTTTCTGGGTGAGCAAAAACAGGAAG
GCAAAATGCCGCAAAAAAGGGAATAAGGGCGACACGGAAATGTTGAATACTCATACTCTTCCTTTTTCAA
TATTATTGAAGCATTTATCAGGGTTATTGTCTCATGAGCGGATACATATTTGAATGTATTTAGAAAAATA
AACAAATAGGGGTTCCGCGCACATTTCCCCGAAAAGTGCCACCTGAC
