>Addgene plasmid #63711 | pSLQ1653_sgSOD1 | addgene partial sequence | sequence record 109907 | mCherry-F 5'-ccccgtaatgcagaagaaga-3'
GGGCGAGATCAAGCAGAGGCTGAAGCTGAAGGACGGCGGCCACTACGACGCTGAGGTCAAGACCACCTAC
AAGGCCAAGAAGCCCGTGCAGCTGCCCGGCGCCTACAACGTCAACATCAAGTTGGACATCACCTCCCACA
ACGAGGACTACACCATCGTGGAACAGTACGAACGCGCCGAGGGCCGCCACTCCACCGGCGGCATGGACGA
GCTGTACAAGCACCGGGAGGGCAGAGGAAGTCTTCTAACATGCGGTGACGTGGAGGAGAATCCCGGCCCT
CGAACCGAGTACAAGCCCACGGTGCGCCTCGCCACCCGCGACGACGTCCCCAGGGCCGTACGCACCCTCG
CCGCCGCGTTCGCCGACTACCCCGCCACGCGCCACACCGTCGATCCGGACCGCCACATCGAGCGGGTCAC
CGAGCTGCAAGAACTCTTCCTCACGCGCGTCGGGCTCGACATCGGCAAGGTGTGGGTCGCGGACGACGGC
GCCGCGGTGGCGGTCTGGACCACGCCGGAGAGCGTCGAAGCGGGGGCGGTGTTCGCCGAGATCGGCCCGC
GCATGGCCGAGTTGAGCGGTTCCCGGCTGGCCGCGCAGCAACAGATGGAAGGCCTCCTGGCGCCGCACCG
GCCCAAGGAGCCCGCGTGGTTCCTGGCCACCGTCGGCGTCTCGCCCGACCACCAGGGCAAGGGTCTGGGC
AGCGCCGTCGTGCT
