>Addgene plasmid #63711 | pSLQ1653_sgSOD1 | addgene partial sequence | sequence record 109909 | mU6-F old 5'-cagcacaaaaggaaactcacc-3'
TCGCCCTTCAGCACGCACAGTTTAAGAGCTATGCTGGAAACAGCATAGCAAGTTTAAATAAGGCTAGTCC
GTTATCAACTTGAAAAAGTGGCACCGAGTCGGTGCTTTTTTTCTCGAGTACTAGGATCCATTAGGCGGCC
GCGTGGATAACCGTATTACCGCCATGCATCCCGGGTGACTGACTGAGCGGCCGCACTAGTTATTAATAGT
AATCAATTACGGGGTCATTAGTTCATAGCCCATATATGGAGTTCCGCGTTACATAACTTACGGTAAATGG
CCCGCCTGGCTGACCGCCCAACGACCCCCGCCCATTGACGTCAATAATGACGTATGTTCCCATAGTAACG
CCAATAGGGACTTTCCATTGACGTCAATGGGTGGAGTATTTACGGTAAACTGCCCACTTGGCAGTACATC
AAGTGTATCATATGCCAAGTACGCCCCCTATTGACGTCAATGACGGTAAATGGCCCGCCTGGCATTATGC
CCAGTACATGACCTTATGGGACTTTCCTACTTGGCAGTACATCTACGTATTAGTCATCGCTATTACCATG
GTC
