>Addgene plasmid #63711 | pSLQ1653_sgSOD1 | addgene partial sequence | sequence record 110648 | bgh_pA_d2r 5'-ACTCAGACAATGCGATGCAAtttc-3'
TCAAGGAAGGCACGGGGGAGGGGCAAACAACAGATGGCTGGCAACTAGAAGGCACAGGAATTCTTAGGCA
CCGGGCTTGCGGGTCATGCACCAGGTGCGCGGTCCTTCGGGCACCTCGACGTCGGCGGTGACGGTGAAGC
CGAGCCGCTCGTAGAAGGGGAGGTTGCGGGGCGCGGAGGTCTCCAGGAAGGCGGGCACCCCGGCGCGCTC
GGCCGCCTCCACTCCGGGGAGCACGACGGCGCTGCCCAGACCCTTGCCCTGGTGGTCGGGCGAGACGCCG
ACGGTGGCCAGGAACCACGCGGGCTCCTTGGGCCGGTGCGGCGCCAGGAGGCCTTCCATCTGTTGCTGCG
CGGCCAGCCGGGAACCGCTCAACTCGGCCATGCGCGGGCCGATCTCGGCGAACACCGCCCCCGCTTCGAC
GCTCTCCGGCGTGGTCCAGACCGCCACCGCGGCGCCGTCGTCCGCGACCCACACCTTGCCGATGTCGAGC
CCGACGCGCGTGAGGAAGAGTTCTTGCAGCTCGGTGACCCGCTCGATGTGGCGGTCCGGATCGACGGTGT
GGCGCGTGGCGGGGTAGTCGGCGAACGCGGCGGCGAGGGTGCGTAC
